>Addgene plasmid #90677 | ELAVL1 B12.4 gRNA | addgene full sequence | sequence record 183197 | Addgene NGS Result
GGAAGCGGAAGAGCGCCCAATACGCAAACCGCCTCTCCCCGCGCGTTGGCCGATTCATTAATGCAGCTGG
CACGACAGGTTTCCCGACTGGAAAGCGGGCAGTGAGCGCAACGCAATTAATGTGAGTTAGCTCACTCATT
AGGCACCCCAGGCTTTACACTTTATGCTTCCGGCTCGTATGTTGTGTGGAATTGTGAGCGGATAACAATT
TCACACAGGAAACAGCTATGACCATGATTACGCCAAGCGCGCAATTAACCCTCACTAAAGGGAACAAAAG
CTGGAGCTGCAAGCTTAATGTAGTCTTATGCAATACTCTTGTAGTCTTGCAACATGGTAACGATGAGTTA
GCAACATGCCTTACAAGGAGAGAAAAAGCACCGTGCATGCCGATTGGTGGAAGTAAGGTGGTACGATCGT
GCCTTATTAGGAAGGCAACAGACGGGTCTGACATGGATTGGACGAACCACTGAATTGCCGCATTGCAGAG
ATATTGTATTTAAGTGCCTAGCTCGATACATAAACGGGTCTCTCTGGTTAGACCAGATCTGAGCCTGGGA
GCTCTCTGGCTAACTAGGGAACCCACTGCTTAAGCCTCAATAAAGCTTGCCTTGAGTGCTTCAAGTAGTG
TGTGCCCGTCTGTTGTGTGACTCTGGTAACTAGAGATCCCTCAGACCCTTTTAGTCAGTGTGGAAAATCT
CTAGCAGTGGCGCCCGAACAGGGACTTGAAAGCGAAAGGGAAACCAGAGGAGCTCTCTCGACGCAGGACT
CGGCTTGCTGAAGCGCGCACGGCAAGAGGCGAGGGGCGGCGACTGGTGAGTACGCCAAAAATTTTGACTA
GCGGAGGCTAGAAGGAGAGAGATGGGTGCGAGAGCGTCAGTATTAAGCGGGGGAGAATTAGATCGCGATG
GGAAAAAATTCGGTTAAGGCCAGGGGGAAAGAAAAAATATAAATTAAAACATATAGTATGGGCAAGCAGG
GAGCTAGAACGATTCGCAGTTAATCCTGGCCTGTTAGAAACATCAGAAGGCTGTAGACAAATACTGGGAC
AGCTACAACCATCCCTTCAGACAGGATCAGAAGAACTTAGATCATTATATAATACAGTAGCAACCCTCTA
TTGTGTGCATCAAAGGATAGAGATAAAAGACACCAAGGAAGCTTTAGACAAGATAGAGGAAGAGCAAAAC
AAAAGTAAGACCACCGCACAGCAAGCGGCCGCTGATCTTCAGACCTGGAGGAGGAGATATGAGGGACAAT
TGGAGAAGTGAATTATATAAATATAAAGTAGTAAAAATTGAACCATTAGGAGTAGCACCCACCAAGGCAA
AGAGAAGAGTGGTGCAGAGAGAAAAAAGAGCAGTGGGAATAGGAGCTTTGTTCCTTGGGTTCTTGGGAGC
AGCAGGAAGCACTATGGGCGCAGCGTCAATGACGCTGACGGTACAGGCCAGACAATTATTGTCTGGTATA
GTGCAGCAGCAGAACAATTTGCTGAGGGCTATTGAGGCGCAACAGCATCTGTTGCAACTCACAGTCTGGG
GCATCAAGCAGCTCCAGGCAAGAATCCTGGCTGTGGAAAGATACCTAAAGGATCAACAGCTCCTGGGGAT
TTGGGGTTGCTCTGGAAAACTCATTTGCACCACTGCTGTGCCTTGGAATGCTAGTTGGAGTAATAAATCT
CTGGAACAGATTTGGAATCACACGACCTGGATGGAGTGGGACAGAGAAATTAACAATTACACAAGCTTAA
TACACTCCTTAATTGAAGAATCGCAAAACCAGCAAGAAAAGAATGAACAAGAATTATTGGAATTAGATAA
ATGGGCAAGTTTGTGGAATTGGTTTAACATAACAAATTGGCTGTGGTATATAAAATTATTCATAATGATA
GTAGGAGGCTTGGTAGGTTTAAGAATAGTTTTTGCTGTACTTTCTATAGTGAATAGAGTTAGGCAGGGAT
ATTCACCATTATCGTTTCAGACCCACCTCCCAACCCCGAGGGGACCCAGAGAGGGCCTATTTCCCATGAT
TCCTTCATATTTGCATATACGATACAAGGCTGTTAGAGAGATAATTAGAATTAATTTGACTGTAAACACA
AAGATATTAGTACAAAATACGTGACGTAGAAAGTAATAATTTCTTGGGTAGTTTGCAGTTTTAAAATTAT
GTTTTAAAATGGACTATCATATGCTTACCGTAACTTGAAAGTATTTCGATTTCTTGGCTTTATATATCTT
GTGGAAAGGACGAAACACCGTATGCTCGCCCGAGCTCAGGTTTAAGAGCTATGCTGGAAACAGCATAGCA
AGTTTAAATAAGGCTAGTCCGTTATCAACTTGAAAAAGTGGCACCGAGTCGGTGCTTTTTTTGAATTCTA
GATCTTGAGACAAATGGCAGTATTCATCCACAATTTTAAAAGAAAAGGGGGGATTGGGGGGTACAGTGCA
GGGGAAAGAATAGTAGACATAATAGCAACAGACATACAAACTAAAGAATTACAAAAACAAATTACAAAAA
TTCAAAATTTTCGGGTTTATTACAGGGACAGCAGAGATCCACTTTGGCGCCGGCTCGAGTGGCTCCGGTG
CCCGTCAGTGGGCAGAGCGCACATCGCCCACAGTCCCCGAGAAGTTGGGGGGAGGGGTCGGCAATTGAAC
CGGTGCCTAGAGAAGGTGGCGCGGGGTAAACTGGGAAAGTGATGTCGTGTACTGGCTCCGCCTTTTTCCC
GAGGGTGGGGGAGAACCGTATATAAGTGCAGTAGTCGCCGTGAACGTTCTTTTTCGCAACGGGTTTGCCG
CCAGAACACAGGTGTCGTGACGCGGGATCCGCCACCATGACCGAGTACAAGCCCACGGTGCGCCTCGCCA
CCCGCGACGACGTCCCCAGGGCCGTACGCACCCTCGCCGCCGCGTTCGCCGACTACCCCGCCACGCGCCA
CACCGTCGATCCGGACCGCCACATCGAGCGGGTCACCGAGCTGCAAGAACTCTTCCTCACGCGCGTCGGG
CTCGACATCGGCAAGGTGTGGGTCGCGGACGACGGCGCCGCGGTGGCGGTCTGGACCACGCCGGAGAGCG
TCGAAGCGGGGGCGGTGTTCGCCGAGATCGGCCCGCGCATGGCCGAGTTGAGCGGTTCCCGGCTGGCCGC
GCAGCAACAGATGGAAGGCCTCCTGGCGCCGCACCGGCCCAAGGAGCCCGCGTGGTTCCTGGCCACCGTC
GGAGTCTCGCCCGACCACCAGGGCAAGGGTCTGGGCAGCGCCGTCGTGCTCCCCGGAGTGGAGGCGGCCG
AGCGCGCCGGGGTGCCCGCCTTCCTGGAGACCTCCGCGCCCCGCAACCTCCCCTTCTACGAGCGGCTCGG
CTTCACCGTCACCGCCGACGTCGAGGTGCCCGAAGGACCGCGCACCTGGTGCATGACCCGCAAGCCCGGT
GCCTGAACGCGTTAAGTCGACAATCAACCTCTGGATTACAAAATTTGTGAAAGATTGACTGGTATTCTTA
ACTATGTTGCTCCTTTTACGCTATGTGGATACGCTGCTTTAATGCCTTTGTATCATGCTATTGCTTCCCG
TATGGCTTTCATTTTCTCCTCCTTGTATAAATCCTGGTTGCTGTCTCTTTATGAGGAGTTGTGGCCCGTT
GTCAGGCAACGTGGCGTGGTGTGCACTGTGTTTGCTGACGCAACCCCCACTGGTTGGGGCATTGCCACCA
CCTGTCAGCTCCTTTCCGGGACTTTCGCTTTCCCCCTCCCTATTGCCACGGCGGAACTCATCGCCGCCTG
CCTTGCCCGCTGCTGGACAGGGGCTCGGCTGTTGGGCACTGACAATTCCGTGGTGTTGTCGGGGAAATCA
TCGTCCTTTCCTTGGCTGCTCGCCTGTGTTGCCACCTGGATTCTGCGCGGGACGTCCTTCTGCTACGTCC
CTTCGGCCCTCAATCCAGCGGACCTTCCTTCCCGCGGCCTGCTGCCGGCTCTGCGGCCTCTTCCGCGTCT
TCGCCTTCGCCCTCAGACGAGTCGGATCTCCCTTTGGGCCGCCTCCCCGCGTCGACTTTAAGACCAATGA
CTTACAAGGCAGCTGTAGATCTTAGCCACTTTTTAAAAGAAAAGGGGGGACTGGAAGGGCTAATTCACTC
CCAACGAAGACAAGATCTGCTTTTTGCTTGTACTGGGTCTCTCTGGTTAGACCAGATCTGAGCCTGGGAG
CTCTCTGGCTAACTAGGGAACCCACTGCTTAAGCCTCAATAAAGCTTGCCTTGAGTGCTTCAAGTAGTGT
GTGCCCGTCTGTTGTGTGACTCTGGTAACTAGAGATCCCTCAGACCCTTTTAGTCAGTGTGGAAAATCTC
TAGCAGTACGTATAGTAGTTCATGTCATCTTATTATTCAGTATTTATAACTTGCAAAGAAATGAATATCA
GAGAGTGAGAGGAACTTGTTTATTGCAGCTTATAATGGTTACAAATAAAGCAATAGCATCACAAATTTCA
CAAATAAAGCATTTTTTTCACTGCATTCTAGTTGTGGTTTGTCCAAACTCATCAATGTATCTTATCATGT
CTGGCTCTAGCTATCCCGCCCCTAACTCCGCCCATCCCGCCCCTAACTCCGCCCAGTTCCGCCCATTCTC
CGCCCCATGGCTGACTAATTTTTTTTATTTATGCAGAGGCCGAGGCCGCCTCGGCCTCTGAGCTATTCCA
GAAGTAGTGAGGAGGCTTTTTTGGAGGCCTAGGGACGTACCCAATTCGCCCTATAGTGAGTCGTATTACG
CGCGCTCACTGGCCGTCGTTTTACAACGTCGTGACTGGGAAAACCCTGGCGTTACCCAACTTAATCGCCT
TGCAGCACATCCCCCTTTCGCCAGCTGGCGTAATAGCGAAGAGGCCCGCACCGATCGCCCTTCCCAACAG
TTGCGCAGCCTGAATGGCGAATGGG
[124 nt withheld, positions 4926-5049]
C
[91 nt withheld, positions 5051-5141]
A
[49 nt withheld, positions 5143-5191]
CCTTTGACGTTGGAGTCCACGTTCTTT
[37 nt withheld, positions 5219-5255]
ACCCTATCTCGGTCTATTCTTTTGATTTATAAGGGATTTTGCCGATTTCGGCCTATTGGTTAAAAAATGA
GCTGATTTAACAAAAATTTAACGCGAATTTTAACAAAATATTAACGCTTACAATTTAGGTGGCACTTTTC
GGGGAAATGTGCGCGGAACCCCTATTTGTTTATTTTTCTAAATACATTCAAATATGTATCCGCTCATGAG
ACAATAACCCTGATAAATGCTTCAATAATATTGAAAAAGGAAGAGTATGAGTATTCAACATTTCCGTGTC
GCCCTTATTCCCTTTTTTGCGGCATTTTGCCTTCCTGTTTTTGCTCACCCAGAAACGCTGGTGAAAGTAA
AAGATGCTGAAGATCAGTTGGGTGCACGAGTGGGTTACATCGAACTGGATCTCAACAGCGGTAAGATCCT
TGAGAGTTTTCGCCCCGAAGAACGTTTTCCAATGATGAGCACTTTTAAAGTTCTGCTATGTGGCGCGGTA
TTATCCCGTATTGACGCCGGGCAAGAGCAACTCGGTCGCCGCATACACTATTCTCAGAATGACTTGGTTG
AGTACTCACCAGTCACAGAAAAGCATCTTACGGATGGCATGACAGTAAGAGAATTATGCAGTGCTGCCAT
AACCATGAGTGATAACACTGCGGCCAACTTACTTCTGACAACGATCGGAGGACCGAAGGAGCTAACCGCT
TTTTTGCACAACATGGGGGATCATGTAACTCGCCTTGATCGTTGGGAACCGGAGCTGAATGAAGCCATAC
CAAACGACGAGCGTGACACCACGATGCCTGTAGCAATGGCAACAACGTTGCGCAAACTATTAACTGGCGA
ACTACTTACTCTAGCTTCCCGGCAACAATTAATAGACTGGATGGAGGCGGATAAAGTTGCAGGACCACTT
CTGCGCTCGGCCCTTCCGGCTGGCTGGTTTATTGCTGATAAATCTGGAGCCGGTGAGCGTGGGTCTCGCG
GTATCATTGCAGCACTGGGGCCAGATGGTAAGCCCTCCCGTATCGTAGTTATCTACACGACGGGGAGTCA
GGCAACTATGGATGAACGAAATAGACAGATCGCTGAGATAGGTGCCTCACTGATTAAGCATTGGTAACTG
TCAGACCAAGTTTACTCATATATACTTTAGATTGATTTAAAACTTCATTTTTAATTTAAAAGGATCTAGG
TGAAGATCCTTTTTGATAATCTCATGACCAAAATCCCTTAACGTGAGTTTTCGTTCCACTGAGCGTCAGA
CCCCGTAGAAAAGATCAAAGGATCTTCTTGAGATCCTTTTTTTCTGCGCGTAATCTGCTGCTTGCAAACA
AAAAAACCACCGCTACCAGCGGTGGTTTGTTTGCCGGATCAAGAGCTACCAACTCTTTTTCCGAAGGTAA
CTGGCTTCAGCAGAGCGCAGATACCAAATACTGTTCTTCTAGTGTAGCCGTAGTTAGGCCACCACTTCAA
GAACTCTGTAGCACCGCCTACATACCTCGCTCTGCTAATCCTGTTACCAGTGGCTGCTGCCAGTGGCGAT
AAGTCGTGTCTTACCGGGTTGGACTCAAGACGATAGTTACCGGATAAGGCGCAGCGGTCGGGCTGAACGG
GGGGTTCGTGCACACAGCCCAGCTTGGAGCGAACGACCTACACCGAACTGAGATACCTACAGCGTGAGCT
ATGAGAAAGCGCCACGCTTCCCGAAGGGAGAAAGGCGGACAGGTATCCGGTAAGCGGCAGGGTCGGAACA
GGAGAGCGCACGAGGGAGCTTCCAGGGGGAAACGCCTGGTATCTTTATAGTCCTGTCGGGTTTCGCCACC
TCTGACTTGAGCGTCGATTTTTGTGATGCTCGTCAGGGGGGCGGAGCCTATGGAAAAACGCCAGCAACGC
GGCCTTTTTACGGTTCCTGGCCTTTTGCTGGCCTTTTGCTCACATGTTCTTTCCTGCGTTATCCCCTGAT
TCTGTGGATAACCGTATTACCGCCTTTGAGTGAGCTGATACCGCTCGCCGCAGCCGAACGACCGAGCGCA
GCGAGTCAGTGAGCGA
Features (pLannotate 1.2.2; 27 found; start..end, strand, type, name):
     13..105     +  CDS            lacI (fragment): lac repressor; lacI; The lac repressor binds to the lac operator to inhibit transcription in E. coli. This inhibition can be relieved by adding lactose or isopropyl-β-D-thiogalactopyranoside (IPTG).
    118..139     +  protein_bind   CAP binding site: CAP binding activates transcription in the presence of cAMP. E. coli catabolite activator protein
    154..184     +  promoter       lac promoter: promoter for the E. coli lac operon
    192..208     +  protein_bind   lac operator: The lac repressor binds to the lac operator to inhibit transcription in E. coli. This inhibition can be relieved by adding lactose or isopropyl-β-D-thiogalactopyranoside (IPTG). lac repressor encoded by lacI
    253..271     +  promoter       T3 promoter: promoter for bacteriophage T3 RNA polymerase
    299..525     +  promoter       RSV promoter: Rous sarcoma virus enhancer/promoter
    526..706     +  LTR            5' LTR (truncated): truncated 5' long terminal repeat (LTR) from HIV-1
    753..878     +  misc_feature   HIV-1 Ψ: packaging signal of human immunodeficiency virus type 1
    862..1225    +  CDS            HIV-1 gag (fragment): gag protein from human immunodeficiency virus 1; gag
   1371..1604    +  misc_feature   RRE: The Rev response element (RRE) of HIV-1 allows for Rev-dependent mRNA export from the nucleus to the cytoplasm.
   1981..2007    +  CDS            Rev (fragment): human immunodeficiency virus 1 (HIV-1) Rev protein; rev; enhances nuclear export of unspliced and incompletely spliced viral mRNAs
   2011..2251    +  promoter       U6 promoter: RNA polymerase III promoter for human U6 snRNA
   2298..2365    +  misc_RNA       tracrRNA (fragment): trans-activating CRISPR RNA for the Streptococcus pyogenes CRISPR/Cas9 system
   2414..2531    +  misc_feature   cPPT/CTS: central polypurine tract and central termination sequence of HIV-1
   2600..2811    +  promoter       EF-1α core promoter: core promoter for human elongation factor EF-1α
   2837..3436    +  CDS            PuroR (fragment): puromycin N-acetyltransferase; pac from Streptomyces; confers resistance to puromycin
   3452..4040    +  misc_feature   WPRE: woodchuck hepatitis virus posttranscriptional regulatory element
   4091..4110    +  misc_feature   cPPT/CTS (fragment): central polypurine tract and central termination sequence of HIV-1
   4112..4345    +  LTR            3' LTR (ΔU3): self-inactivating 3' long terminal repeat (LTR) from HIV-1
   4423..4544    +  polyA_signal   SV40 poly(A) signal: SV40 polyadenylation signal
   4584..4719    +  rep_origin     SV40 ori: SV40 origin of replication
   4740..4758    -  promoter       T7 promoter: promoter for bacteriophage T7 RNA polymerase
   4766..4921    +  CDS            lacZα (fragment): LacZα fragment of β-galactosidase; lacZ fragment
   4926..5354    +  rep_origin     f1 ori (sequence partly withheld): f1 bacteriophage origin of replication; arrow indicates direction of (+) strand synthesis
   5407..5511    +  promoter       AmpR promoter: bla
   5512..6372    +  CDS            AmpR: β-lactamase; bla; confers resistance to ampicillin, carbenicillin, and related antibiotics
   6543..7131    +  rep_origin     ori: high-copy-number ColE1/pMB1/pBR322/pUC origin of replication
