[The description below was written by a language model from this plasmid's Addgene catalogue record and pLannotate feature annotations shown in this document.]
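Description:
ELAVL1 B12.4 gRNA is a third-generation lentiviral CRISPR guide plasmid built on the pLenti-sgRNA backbone and designed to express a single guide RNA against human ELAVL1. It carries no Cas9, so it is meant for cells that supply the nuclease separately. In bacteria it is maintained through a high-copy ColE1/pUC-type origin and selected with ampicillin via the β-lactamase gene. An f1 origin, an SV40 origin and remnants of a lac/lacZα cloning region with T3 and T7 promoters also lie in the backbone outside the viral cassette.

The transfer cassette is driven by an RSV promoter fused to a truncated HIV-1 5' LTR, which makes genomic RNA production Tat-independent. This is followed by the Ψ packaging signal with a gag fragment and by the RRE for Rev-dependent nuclear export. Downstream, a human U6 RNA polymerase III promoter transcribes the ELAVL1 spacer, which was cloned between BsmBI sites that were destroyed in the process, joined to the S. pyogenes guide scaffold (annotated as a tracrRNA fragment). A cPPT/CTS element comes next, then an EF-1α core promoter driving puromycin N-acetyltransferase for selection of transduced mammalian cells. A WPRE enhances transcript expression, and the cassette ends in a self-inactivating ΔU3 3' LTR with an SV40 polyadenylation signal beyond it.

The plasmid belongs to a guide series used for large-scale Cas9 knockout analysis of cell-cycle genes in human cells. The sequenced record is 7,301 nt, shorter than the 9,151 bp listed for the backbone without insert. The record does not explain the difference, though replacement of a stuffer fragment between the BsmBI sites during cloning would be one possible reason.
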