Addgene plasmid #90677: ELAVL1 B12.4 gRNA
Purpose: 3rd generation lentiviral gRNA plasmid targeting human ELAVL1
Depositing lab: Iain Cheeseman. Depositing organization: Whitehead Institute for Biomedical Research. Publication: Large-Scale Analysis of CRISPR/Cas9 Cell-Cycle Knockouts Reveals the Diversity of p53-Dependent Responses to Cell-Cycle Defects. McKinley KL, Cheeseman IM. Dev Cell. 2017 Feb 27;40(4):405-420.e2. doi: 10.1016/j.devcel.2017.01.012. Epub 2017 Feb 16. PubMed 28216383.
Backbone
  Vector backbone: pLenti-sgRNA
  Backbone manufacturer: Eric Lander & David Sabatini labs (Addgene plasmid #71409)
  Backbone size w/o insert (bp): 9151
  Vector type: Lentiviral, CRISPR
  Selectable markers: Puromycin
Growth in bacteria
  Bacterial resistance: Ampicillin, 100 μg/mL
  Growth temperature: 37°C
  Growth strain: NEB Stable
  Copy number: Unknown
Gene/Insert
  Gene/Insert name: ELAVL1 (Guide Designation B12.4) (alt name: pKMKO series)
  gRNA/shRNA sequence: CACCGTATGCTCGCCCGAGCTCAG
  Species: H. sapiens (human)
  Promoter: U6
  Cloning method: Restriction Enzyme; 5′ cloning site BsmBI (destroyed during cloning); 3′ cloning site BsmBI (destroyed during cloning)
  Sequencing primers: 5′ hU6-F (5'-GAGGGCCTATTTCCCATGATT-3'); 3′ EF1a-R (5'-CACGGCGACTACTGCACTTA-3')
Terms and licenses: Academic/Nonprofit Terms; Industry Terms: Not Available to Industry
Depositor comments: Please note that gRNA target sequence listed is not strictly the 20nt spacer sequence, but also contains the 5' BsmBI overhang. For more information about knockout human cell lines generated using this plasmid, please see http://cellcycleknockouts.wi.mit.edu/ .
How to cite: ELAVL1 B12.4 gRNA was a gift from Iain Cheeseman (Addgene plasmid # 90677 ; http://n2t.net/addgene:90677 ; RRID:Addgene_90677)
